>Addgene plasmid #36708 | TAL2271 | depositor partial sequence | sequence record 45901 | TAL2271 sequence 1640 bps
GAACCTGACCCCAGACCAGGTAGTCGCAATCGCGTCGAACATTGGGGGAAAGCAAGCCCTGGAAACCGTG
CAAAGGTTGTTGCCGGTCCTTTGTCAAGACCACGGCCTTACACCGGAGCAAGTCGTGGCCATTGCAAATA
ATAACGGTGGCAAACAGGCTCTTGAGACGGTTCAGAGACTTCTCCCAGTTCTCTGTCAAGCCCACGGGCT
GACTCCCGATCAAGTTGTAGCGATTGCGTCGCATGACGGAGGGAAACAAGCATTGGAGACTGTCCAACGG
CTCCTTCCCGTGTTGTGTCAAGCCCACGGTTTGACGCCTGCACAAGTGGTCGCCATCGCCTCGAATGGCG
GCGGTAAGCAGGCGCTGGAAACAGTACAGCGCCTGCTGCCTGTACTGTGCCAGGATCATGGACTGACCCC
AGACCAGGTAGTCGCAATCGCGTCGAACATTGGGGGAAAGCAAGCCCTGGAAACCGTGCAAAGGTTGTTG
CCGGTCCTTTGTCAAGACCACGGCCTTACACCGGAGCAAGTCGTGGCCATTGCATCCCACGACGGTGGCA
AACAGGCTCTTGAGACGGTTCAGAGACTTCTCCCAGTTCTCTGTCAAGCCCACGGGCTGACTCCCGATCA
AGTTGTAGCGATTGCGTCCAACGGTGGAGGGAAACAAGCATTGGAGACTGTCCAACGGCTCCTTCCCGTG
TTGTGTCAAGCCCACGGTTTGACGCCTGCACAAGTGGTCGCCATCGCCAACAACAACGGCGGTAAGCAGG
CGCTGGAAACAGTACAGCGCCTGCTGCCTGTACTGTGCCAGGATCATGGACTGACCCCAGACCAGGTAGT
CGCAATCGCGTCGAACATTGGGGGAAAGCAAGCCCTGGAAACCGTGCAAAGGTTGTTGCCGGTCCTTTGT
CAAGACCACGGCCTTACACCGGAGCAAGTCGTGGCCATTGCAAGCAATGGGGGTGGCAAACAGGCTCTTG
AGACGGTTCAGAGACTTCTCCCAGTTCTCTGTCAAGCCCACGGGCTGACTCCCGATCAAGTTGTAGCGAT
TGCGTCCAACGGTGGAGGGAAACAAGCATTGGAGACTGTCCAACGGCTCCTTCCCGTGTTGTGTCAAGCC
CACGGTTTGACGCCTGCACAAGTGGTCGCCATCGCCAACAACAACGGCGGTAAGCAGGCGCTGGAAACAG
TACAGCGCCTGCTGCCTGTACTGTGCCAGGATCATGGACTGACCCCAGACCAGGTAGTCGCAATCGCGAA
CAATAATGGGGGAAAGCAAGCCCTGGAAACCGTGCAAAGGTTGTTGCCGGTCCTTTGTCAAGACCACGGC
CTTACACCGGAGCAAGTCGTGGCCATTGCAAGCAATGGGGGTGGCAAACAGGCTCTTGAGACGGTTCAGA
GACTTCTCCCAGTTCTCTGTCAAGCCCACGGGCTGACTCCCGATCAAGTTGTAGCGATTGCGAATAACAA
TGGAGGGAAACAAGCATTGGAGACTGTCCAACGGCTCCTTCCCGTGTTGTGTCAAGCCCACGGTTTGACG
CCTGCACAAGTGGTCGCCATCGCCAACAACAACGGCGGTAAGCAGGCGCTGGAAACAGTACAGCGCCTGC
TGCCTGTACTGTGCCAGGATCATGGACTGA
