>Addgene plasmid #36708 | TAL2271 | addgene partial sequence | sequence record 47991 | CMV-F 5'-CGCAAATGGGCGGTAGGCGTG-3'
ACTAGAGAACCCACTGCTTACTGGCTTATCGAAATTAATACGACTCACTATAGGGAGACCCAAGCTGGCT
AGCACCATGGACTACAAAGACCATGACGGTGATTATAAAGATCATGACATCGATTACAAGGATGACGATG
ACAAGATGGCCCCCAAGAAGAAGAGGAAGGTGGGCATTCACCGCGGGGTACCTATGGTGGACTTGAGGAC
ACTCGGTTATTCGCAACAGCAACAGGAGAAAATCAAGCCTAAGGTCAGGAGCACCGTCGCGCAACACCAC
GAGGCGCTTGTGGGGCATGGCTTCACTCATGCGCATATTGTCGCGCTTTCACAGCACCCTGCGGCGCTTG
GGACGGTGGCTGTCAAATACCAAGATATGATTGCGGCCCTGCCCGAAGCCACGCACGAGGCAATTGTAGG
GGTCGGTAAACAGTGGTCGGGAGCGCGAGCACTTGAGGCGCTGCTGACTGTGGCGGGTGAGCTTAGGGGG
CCTCCGCTCCAGCTCGACACCGGGCAGCTGCTGAAGATCGCGAAGAGAGGGGGAGTAACAGCGGTAGAGG
CAGTGCACGCCTGGCGCAATGCGCTCACCGGGGCCCCCTTGAACCTGACCCCAGACCAGGTAGTCGCAAT
CGCGTCGAACATTGGGGGAAAGCAAGCCCTGGAAACCGTGCAAAGGTTGTTGCCGGTCCTTTGTCAAGAC
CACGGCCTTACACCGGAGCAAGTCGTGGCCATTGCAAATAATAACGGTGGCAAACAGGCTCTTGAGACGG
TTCAGAGACTTCTCCCAGTTCTCTGTCAAGCCCACGGGCTGACTCCCGATCAAGTTGTAGCGATTGCGTC
GCATGACGGAGGGAAACAAGCATTGGAGACTGTCCAACGGCTCC
