[The description below was written by a language model from this plasmid's Addgene catalogue record.]
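Description:
TAL2271 is a mammalian expression plasmid encoding the right-hand monomer of a TALE nuclease (TALEN) pair directed against the human GLI1 gene. It is built on the JDS78 backbone, a roughly 6.4 kb TALEN expression vector, into which an approximately 1.6 kb array of TAL effector repeats was inserted by restriction cloning at BsmBI sites that were destroyed in the process. The construct comes from a large collection of TALENs produced by the FLASH assembly method for high-throughput genome editing. In bacteria it is maintained as a high-copy plasmid under ampicillin selection; the record does not name the origin of replication and lists no mammalian selection marker.

The repeat array supplies the DNA-binding specificity for one half-site in GLI1, and the backbone supplies the flanking parts of the fusion protein: an N-terminal 3X FLAG epitope tag for detection and a C-terminal wild-type FokI nuclease domain. Because FokI cleaves only as a dimer, this plasmid is intended to be used together with the matching left-hand GLI1 TALEN, so that the two monomers bind adjacent half-sites and generate a double-strand break in the intervening spacer. Repair of that break can introduce mutations at the locus or support targeted modification. Expression in mammalian cells is driven by the CMV promoter, and the vector also carries a T7 promoter that allows in vitro synthesis of TALEN mRNA as an alternative delivery form. The use of a BGH reverse sequencing primer suggests a BGH polyadenylation region downstream of the coding sequence, although no feature table is provided to confirm this.
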