Addgene plasmid #36708: TAL2271
Depositing lab: Keith Joung. Depositing organization: Massachusetts General Hospital. Publication: FLASH assembly of TALENs for high-throughput genome editing. Reyon D, Tsai SQ, Khayter C, Foden JA, Sander JD, Joung JK. Nat Biotechnol. 2012 Apr 8. doi: 10.1038/nbt.2170. PubMed 22484455.
Backbone
  Vector backbone: JDS78
  Backbone manufacturer: Joung lab (Addgene Plasmid # 32290)
  Backbone size w/o insert (bp): 6447
  Vector type: Mammalian, T7 for in vitro mRNA synthesis
Growth in bacteria
  Bacterial resistance: Ampicillin, 100 μg/mL
  Growth temperature: 37°C
  Growth strain: XL1 Blue
  Copy number: High Copy
Gene/Insert
  Gene/Insert name: GLI1-TALEN_Right (alt name: GLI1)
  Species: H. sapiens (human)
  Insert size (bp): 1640
  Entrez Gene: GLI1 (a.k.a. GLI, PAPA8, PPD1)
  Promoter: CMV
  Tag / fusion protein: 3X Flag (N terminal on backbone); WT FOKI (C terminal on backbone)
  Cloning method: Restriction Enzyme; 5′ cloning site BsmBI (destroyed during cloning); 3′ cloning site BsmBI (destroyed during cloning)
  Sequencing primers: 5′ CMV-F; 3′ BGH-rev
Terms and licenses: Academic/Nonprofit Terms; Industry Terms: Not Available to Industry
Depositor comments: Target binding site: TAGCTACTGATTGGTGGT It is strongly recommended that users perform a diagnostic digest to verify this plasmid prior to use. For example, a double digest of the plasmid with BamHI and KpnI should result in two bands at 2.2kb and 5.9kb.
How to cite: TAL2271 was a gift from Keith Joung (Addgene plasmid # 36708 ; http://n2t.net/addgene:36708 ; RRID:Addgene_36708)
